Addgene plasmid #105377: pTEI73
Purpose: Synthetic biology
Depositing lab: Johannes Stuttmann. Depositing organization: Martin-Luther-Universitaet Halle-Wittenberg. Publication: Peripheral infrastructure vectors and an extended set of plant parts for the Modular Cloning system. Gantner J, Ordon J, Ilse T, Kretschmer C, Gruetzner R, Lofke C, Dagdas Y, Burstenbinder K, Marillonnet S, Stuttmann J. PLoS One. 2018 May 30;13(5):e0197185. doi: 10.1371/journal.pone.0197185. eCollection 2018. PubMed 29847550.
Backbone
  Vector backbone: pICH41295 (Engler et al., 2014)
  Vector type: Synthetic Biology
Growth in bacteria
  Bacterial resistance: Spectinomycin, 50 μg/mL
  Growth temperature: 37°C
  Growth strain: DH5alpha
  Copy number: High Copy
Gene/Insert
  Gene/Insert name: promotor ALMT12 (At4g17585; 2000bp)
  Species: A. thaliana (mustard weed)
  Mutation: BsaI/ BpiI restriction sites removed
  Cloning method: Restriction Enzyme; 5′ cloning site BpiI (destroyed during cloning); 3′ cloning site BpiI (destroyed during cloning)
  Sequencing primers: 5′ CTTTGAGTGAGCTGATACCG; 3′ GGGTTCCGCGCACATTTC
Terms and licenses: Academic/Nonprofit Terms; Industry Terms: Not Available to Industry
How to cite: pTEI73 was a gift from Johannes Stuttmann (Addgene plasmid # 105377 ; http://n2t.net/addgene:105377 ; RRID:Addgene_105377)
