[The description below was written by a language model from this plasmid's Addgene catalogue record, the feature table of its GenBank file and pLannotate feature annotations shown in this document.]
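Description:
pTEI73 is a level 0 "part" plasmid for the Modular Cloning (MoClo) Golden Gate system. It was built in the pICH41295 backbone, the acceptor used for promoter plus 5′UTR (Pro+5U) modules. It is a small (about 4.3 kb), high-copy E. coli plasmid that replicates from a pMB1/ColE1-type origin. Selection is with spectinomycin through an aadA streptomycin/spectinomycin resistance gene, and the automated annotation places an AmpR (bla) promoter just upstream of that cassette. The short lacI, integrase, gentamicin-resistance and TTG1 fragments reported by the automated annotation are partial matches. They most likely reflect backbone remnants or chance similarity within the genomic insert rather than functional elements.

The payload is a roughly 2 kb genomic fragment from Arabidopsis thaliana (Columbia) chromosome 4, catalogued as the ALMT12 promoter (At4g17585). The GenBank file labels the same fragment "ATML12". Internal BsaI and BpiI recognition sites were removed ("domesticated") so that the fragment survives Type IIS assembly. It was inserted by BpiI cloning, which destroyed those sites. The fragment ends at an annotated AATG sequence, the standard MoClo fusion site that joins a Pro+5U module to a downstream coding sequence at its start codon.

There is no coding sequence, terminator or plant selection marker, so the plasmid is not an expression vector in its own right. It serves as a reusable promoter module to be combined with coding-sequence, tag and terminator modules into level 1 transcription units for plant expression. The record does not describe the promoter's expression pattern or any specific application beyond its role in an extended collection of plant parts for synthetic biology.
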