LOCUS       pTEI073_pATML12_as_Pro+5U 4321 bp DNA circular UNA 10-MAR-2009
COMMENT     This file is created by Vector NTI http://www.invitrogen.com/
FEATURES             Location/Qualifiers
     misc_feature    join(4009..4321,1..302)
                     /vntifkey="21"
                     /label="rep (pMB1)"
     Vector          join(2609..4321,1..534)
                     /origin="pICH41295 [Pro+5U] (2.845bp circular)Target
                     vector: from BpiI cut at 1132^1133 to BpiI cut at 534^535,
                     2.247bpOrientation: originalPlus strand 5': no changePlus
                     strand 3': no changeMinus strand 5': no changeMinus strand
                     3': no change"
     rep_origin      complement(287)
                     /vntifkey="33"
                     /label=ORI
                     /note="RNaseH cleavage point"
     primer          395..414
                     /label=JS836
     promoter        535..2608
                     /origin="chromosome 4 NC_003075 selection-RC (2.100bp
                     linear)Fragment: from BpiI cut at 11^12 to BpiI cut at
                     2085^2086, 2.074bpOrientation: originalPlus strand 5': no
                     changePlus strand 3': no changeMinus strand 5': no
                     changeMinus strand 3': no change"
                     /label="ATML12 promoter fragment"
     primer          <535..558
                     /label=TI220
     source          complement(<539..>2612)
                     /organism="Arabidopsis thaliana"
                     /mol_type="genomic DNA"
                     /db_xref="taxon:3702"
                     /chromosome="4"
                     /ecotype="Columbia"
                     /label="chr 4"
     primer          complement(2591..>2612)
                     /label=TI221
     misc_feature    2609..2612
                     /vntifkey="21"
                     /label=AATG
     primer          complement(2726..2743)
                     /label=JS837
     CDS             2839..3849
                     /vntifkey="4"
                     /label="Sm/Sp no DraIII"
     mutation        3816
                     /vntifkey="62"
                     /label="G to A"
ORIGIN
        1 CGCAGCGGTC GGGCTGAACG GGGGGTTCGT GCACACAGCC CAGCTTGGAG CGAACGACCT
       61 ACACCGAACT GAGATACCTA CAGCGTGAGC TATGAGAAAG CGCCACGCTT CCCGAAGGGA
      121 GAAAGGCGGA CAGGTATCCG GTAAGCGGCA GGGTCGGAAC AGGAGAGCGC ACGAGGGAGC
      181 TTCCAGGGGG AAACGCCTGG TATCTTTATA GTCCTGTCGG GTTTCGCCAC CTCTGACTTG
      241 AGCGTCGATT TTTGTGATGC TCGTCAGGGG GGCGGAGCCT ATGGAAAAAC GCCAGCAACG
      301 CGGCCTTTTT ACGGTTCCTG GCCTTTTGCT GGCCTTTTGC TCACATGTTC TTTCCTGCGT
      361 TATCCCCTGA TTCTGTGGAT AACCGTATTA CCGCCTTTGA GTGAGCTGAT ACCGCTCGCC
      421 GCAGCCGAAC GACCGAGCGC AGCGAGTCAG TGAGCGAGGA AGCGGAAGAG CGCCCAATAC
      481 GCAAACCGCC TCTCCCCGCG CGTTGGCCGA TTCATTAATC ACTCTGTGGT CTCAGGAGCA
      541 CGTTGTATCC ATGAAGCTAA AATTCATGAA CCAAAATTAG CAAAGGATGT CCACAACACT
      601 GACTGTCATT ATATGATGTG TGTCCACATA TCCAACGTTT TATGGTAGAG TTTATATAGT
      661 ATAGCATGTG AATGTATTAA CCTTATGGAT GTAATTGTAT GGTTAATTTT GTTCATTTAA
      721 TAAGATTAAC CAGATTAATT GGTCATGGTT TCCAAAATCA TCTCAAATCC TTTGTAAAAA
      781 AAAAACTAAT CTGCGAAATA TAAGTGAAGA GAATCAGAGC TAGATCCACG TTTGAGAGGA
      841 TAACGTCCTC TTGACGGAGA TATGATTGTT GGAGCGGCGA AGAAATAGGG TTTAGAACTT
      901 CGAGAGAAAG AGAGAAACGT ATCTTGCCCA AGTGGTTACA TTTTTGATGC GGTTGTTGAA
      961 ATTTGGGAGA GGCTTCACGA TCATGGAATC AAAATCGAAA GAGAGAATGT CGATAGCGTT
     1021 GTTGTAATTT TCGAGAAAAC TTCTGACGGA AATTCTGTGA CCAGAGACTT TCACATGTTT
     1081 TGGAATCAGA TCCAACGGAG AAAGGTGGAT TTGAGAATAT ATTTGAAAAA GATCTCGAGA
     1141 GAGGAAGAAG AAGAGAATCA ATAGATTGTT GAGAGATAGG GAAGATGATG ATAAACCTTA
     1201 AGAGATTCAA TTTTGATTTT GAATATTCAG AATGTCCTAA AAGATTGAAT TTTTATTCTG
     1261 GAAAGAGAGA TGAAGAAGAA GATAGGCCAA AAATGTTTTT GTATTGTGAA AGAAGAGAGA
     1321 TAACGAAGAG ATATTACTAA GGAAAAGAAG AGATAGTTAG AGAGTAGTGA TGTTAATTCA
     1381 CATCAAAAAA GTGTCTAATG ATTGTAAAGT GCTTAATTAC GGCTAAATTT TCAGAAAAGT
     1441 GCCTCAACAC GTAATATTCT CTAGAAAAGA TCCATTACAT CTACACACAA CAGTATAGTT
     1501 TAATTTCTTG GATTTTTTTT CTGACAATTT TATTAAAATT TGAATACCAA TGTCGATGTA
     1561 GAACTACAGT TGTCCACATA TGAAGTTGAA TCCATAATCT AAAATCTAAA TTTATATAAT
     1621 TAAAAAAAAA AGGTTAACTA ACAAGCCACA GAAGAAAAAC ACGATCTTTT GATGAAGGTA
     1681 AATTTAGAAA CTAATCTCCA ACAAAATCCA TTTCAATGAG CTATATATCA ACTCACAAGT
     1741 CGTAACCCGT GCCATCATTA ATATTGTTCA CGTACATTTT CGTTTTGGCA TAAGAGTATG
     1801 GTTTGAGTTA TATTTCGTGA AAGTACATAT TTTAAAAAAA CTACTTCTTT GTTTGTGTAA
     1861 GTGATTGGAA ACGACATGTT TGATCTCTTT TTGTTGTTAT TGAAAATGAT TTTAATTGAA
     1921 AATCGAAATT CGTGTTAGGA CTTTACATAT TTTGTTCCCT TTTTAGCCTA ACACAATAAC
     1981 CTATTCTTGG TCCGTCCATA ACTAAATTCT CAGTTCTCGA TCGCCTACAT ATACTTTTTT
     2041 TTTTTTTTTT TTGTTAGATT GATGTACGTA ACTTAAAGTA TATGTACCTA CTCATTCCTT
     2101 AATCTAGGAG GACAACATAT ATGACTAAGA TCTAGTTCTT GGAACTACAT GTTTAACAAC
     2161 ATTAGTACTA ATTGGGTGAC ACATGCATAT AAATATACAA ATGGTTATAT CTAAGGATAA
     2221 TAATTGGATC TCTAATTTTC AAACTAATAG CATTATGGAA CGTATGTTAG TGAAAAAAGT
     2281 ACTCTTTAAT TTATTATTAA CATCAATATT AGTCGCCATT TTGTAAAGTC ATACGACACA
     2341 TAATTTTTTA AATTACCATC GAACCTAAAA GACATTCTCG TAGTTCAACG AACGCAAACA
     2401 CACGTATTCA CTTGTTTTCT TCTGGCCAGC TATATAGTCT ACGCATCGCA TACGCAAACC
     2461 ATATATAGAT CCATCACTCT ATATTTACAT ATATCAATGT ATACACAGAG AGCTATATAT
     2521 AGAGAATACA CAATACATTC TATTCTTGTA TACTCTTATT ACAAAAAAAA AAGGAGAGAG
     2581 AGAGAGATAA CCAATTTCTC TCCCTGAAAA TGTGAGACCA CGAAGTGGCT CTTCAGTGGA
     2641 CGAAAGGGCC TCGTGATACG CCTATTTTTA TAGGTTAATG TCATGATAAT AATGGTTTCT
     2701 TAGACGTCAG GTGGCACTTT TCGGGGAAAT GTGCGCGGAA CCCCTATTTG TTTATTTTTC
     2761 TAAATACATT CAAATATGTA TCCGCTCATG AGACAATAAC CCTGATAAAT GCTTCAATAA
     2821 TATTGAAAAA GGAAGAGTAT GCGCTCACGC AACTGGTCCA GAACCTTGAC CGAACGCAGC
     2881 GGTGGTAACG GCGCAGTGGC GGTTTTCATG GCTTGTTATG ACTGTTTTTT TGGGGTACAG
     2941 TCTATGCCTC GGGCATCCAA GCAGCAAGCG CGTTACGCCG TGGGTCGATG TTTGATGTTA
     3001 TGGAGCAGCA ACGATGTTAC GCAGCAGGGC AGTCGCCCTA AAACAAAGTT AAACATCATG
     3061 AGGGAAGCGG TGATCGCCGA AGTATCGACT CAACTATCAG AGGTAGTTGG CGTCATCGAG
     3121 CGCCATCTCG AACCGACGTT GCTGGCCGTA CATTTGTACG GCTCCGCAGT GGATGGCGGC
     3181 CTGAAGCCAC ACAGCGATAT TGATTTGCTG GTTACGGTGA CCGTAAGGCT TGATGAAACA
     3241 ACGCGGCGAG CTTTGATCAA CGACCTTTTG GAAACTTCGG CTTCCCCTGG AGAGAGCGAG
     3301 ATTCTCCGCG CTGTAGAAGT CACCATTGTT GTGCACGACG ACATCATTCC GTGGCGTTAT
     3361 CCAGCTAAGC GCGAACTGCA ATTTGGAGAA TGGCAGCGCA ATGACATTCT TGCAGGTATC
     3421 TTCGAGCCAG CCACGATCGA CATTGATCTG GCTATCTTGC TGACAAAAGC AAGAGAACAT
     3481 AGCGTTGCCT TGGTAGGTCC AGCGGCGGAG GAACTCTTTG ATCCGGTTCC TGAACAGGAT
     3541 CTATTTGAGG CGCTAAATGA AACCTTAACG CTATGGAACT CGCCGCCCGA CTGGGCTGGC
     3601 GATGAGCGAA ATGTAGTGCT TACGTTGTCC CGCATTTGGT ACAGCGCAGT AACCGGCAAA
     3661 ATCGCGCCGA AGGATGTCGC TGCCGACTGG GCAATGGAGC GCCTGCCGGC CCAGTATCAG
     3721 CCCGTCATAC TTGAAGCTAG ACAGGCTTAT CTTGGACAAG AAGAAGATCG CTTGGCCTCG
     3781 CGCGCAGATC AGTTGGAAGA ATTTGTCCAT TACGTAAAAG GCGAGATCAC CAAGGTAGTC
     3841 GGCAAATAAC TGTCAGACCA AGTTTACTCA TATATACTTT AGATTGATTT AAAACTTCAT
     3901 TTTTAATTTA AAAGGATCTA GGTGAAGATC CTTTTTGATA ATCTCATGAC CAAAATCCCT
     3961 TAACGTGAGT TTTCGTTCCA CTGAGCGTCA GACCCCGTAG AAAAGATCAA AGGATCTTCT
     4021 TGAGATCCTT TTTTTCTGCG CGTAATCTGC TGCTTGCAAA CAAAAAAACC ACCGCTACCA
     4081 GCGGTGGTTT GTTTGCCGGA TCAAGAGCTA CCAACTCTTT TTCCGAAGGT AACTGGCTTC
     4141 AGCAGAGCGC AGATACCAAA TACTGTCCTT CTAGTGTAGC CGTAGTTAGG CCACCACTTC
     4201 AAGAACTCTG TAGCACCGCC TACATACCTC GCTCTGCTAA TCCTGTTACC AGTGGCTGCT
     4261 GCCAGTGGCG ATAAGTCGTG TCTTACCGGG TTGGACTCAA GACGATAGTT ACCGGATAAG
     4321 G
//
