Features (pLannotate 1.2.2; 7 found; start..end, strand, type, name):
    470..519     +  CDS            lacI (fragment): lac repressor; lacI; The lac repressor binds to the lac operator to inhibit transcription in E. coli. This inhibition can be relieved by adding lactose or isopropyl-β-D-thiogalactopyranoside (IPTG).
    961..1065    -  CDS            TTG1 (fragment): TTG1_ARATH - Experimental evidence at protein level: Swiss-Prot protein existence level 1. May regulate MYC transcription factors. Involved in epidermal cell fate specification such as trichome and root hair development, seed mucilage production, and anthocyanin biosynthesis by acting at the dihydroflavonol-4-reductase (DFR) step. Together with GL1 and GL3, promotes trichome formation. Activates the transcription of GL2. From Arabidopsis thaliana (Mouse-ear cress).
   2735..2839    +  promoter       AmpR promoter: bla
   2830..2910    -  CDS            int (fragment): INT2_ECOLX - Protein inferred from homology: Swiss-Prot protein existence level 3. Putative integrase believed to be involved in the insertion of antibiotic resistance genes into plasmids and transposons. From Escherichia coli.
   2998..3054    +  CDS            GmR (fragment): gentamycin acetyltransferase; aacC1; confers resistance to gentamycin
   3061..3849    +  CDS            aadA: S3AD_ECOLX - Experimental evidence at protein level: Swiss-Prot protein existence level 1. Mediates bacterial resistance to the antibiotics streptomycin and spectinomycin. From Escherichia coli.
   4023..287     +  rep_origin     ori (across the origin): high-copy-number ColE1/pMB1/pBR322/pUC origin of replication
>Addgene plasmid #105377 | pTEI73 | addgene full sequence | sequence record 206377 | Addgene NGS Result
CGCAGCGGTCGGGCTGAACGGGGGGTTCGTGCACACAGCCCAGCTTGGAGCGAACGACCTACACCGAACT
GAGATACCTACAGCGTGAGCTATGAGAAAGCGCCACGCTTCCCGAAGGGAGAAAGGCGGACAGGTATCCG
GTAAGCGGCAGGGTCGGAACAGGAGAGCGCACGAGGGAGCTTCCAGGGGGAAACGCCTGGTATCTTTATA
GTCCTGTCGGGTTTCGCCACCTCTGACTTGAGCGTCGATTTTTGTGATGCTCGTCAGGGGGGCGGAGCCT
ATGGAAAAACGCCAGCAACGCGGCCTTTTTACGGTTCCTGGCCTTTTGCTGGCCTTTTGCTCACATGTTC
TTTCCTGCGTTATCCCCTGATTCTGTGGATAACCGTATTACCGCCTTTGAGTGAGCTGATACCGCTCGCC
GCAGCCGAACGACCGAGCGCAGCGAGTCAGTGAGCGAGGAAGCGGAAGAGCGCCCAATACGCAAACCGCC
TCTCCCCGCGCGTTGGCCGATTCATTAATCACTCTGTGGTCTCAGGAGCACGTTGTATCCATGAAGCTAA
AATTCATGAACCAAAATTAGCAAAGGATGTCCACAACACTGACTGTCATTATATGATGTGTGTCCACATA
TCCAACGTTTTATGGTAGAGTTTATATAGTATAGCATGTGAATGTATTAACCTTATGGATGTAATTGTAT
GGTTAATTTTGTTCATTTAATAAGATTAACCAGATTAATTGGTCATGGTTTCCAAAATCATCTCAAATCC
TTTGTAAAAAAAAAACTAATCTGCGAAATATAAGTGAAGAGAATCAGAGCTAGATCCACGTTTGAGAGGA
TAACGTCCTCTTGACGGAGATATGATTGTTGGAGCGGCGAAGAAATAGGGTTTAGAACTTCGAGAGAAAG
AGAGAAACGTATCTTGCCCAAGTGGTTACATTTTTGATGCGGTTGTTGAAATTTGGGAGAGGCTTCACGA
TCATGGAATCAAAATCGAAAGAGAGAATGTCGATAGCGTTGTTGTAATTTTCGAGAAAACTTCTGACGGA
AATTCTGTGACCAGAGACTTTCACATGTTTTGGAATCAGATCCAACGGAGAAAGGTGGATTTGAGAATAT
ATTTGAAAAAGATCTCGAGAGAGGAAGAAGAAGAGAATCAATAGATTGTTGAGAGATAGGGAAGATGATG
ATAAACCTTAAGAGATTCAATTTTGATTTTGAATATTCAGAATGTCCTAAAAGATTGAATTTTTATTCTG
GAAAGAGAGATGAAGAAGAAGATAGGCCAAAAATGTTTTTGTATTGTGAAAGAAGAGAGATAACGAAGAG
ATATTACTAAGGAAAAGAAGAGATAGTTAGAGAGTAGTGATGTTAATTCACATCAAAAAAGTGTCTAATG
ATTGTAAAGTGCTTAATTACGGCTAAATTTTCAGAAAAGTGCCTCAACACGTAATATTCTCTAGAAAAGA
TCCATTACATCTACACACAACAGTATAGTTTAATTTCTTGGATTTTTTTTCTGACAATTTTATTAAAATT
TGAATACCAATGTCGATGTAGAACTACAGTTGTCCACATATGAAGTTGAATCCATAATCTAAAATCTAAA
TTTATATAATTAAAAAAAAAAGGTTAACTAACAAGCCACAGAAGAAAAACACGATCTTTTGATGAAGGTA
AATTTAGAAACTAATCTCCAACAAAATCCATTTCAATGAGCTATATATCAACTCACAAGTCGTAACCCGT
GCCATCATTAATATTGTTCACGTACATTTTCGTTTTGGCATAAGAGTATGGTTTGAGTTATATTTCGTGA
AAGTACATATTTTAAAAAAACTACTTCTTTGTTTGTGTAAGTGATTGGAAACGACATGTTTGATCTCTTT
TTGTTGTTATTGAAAATGATTTTAATTGAAAATCGAAATTCGTGTTAGGACTTTACATATTTTGTTCCCT
TTTTAGCCTAACACAATAACCTATTCTTGGTCCGTCCATAACTAAATTCTCAGTTCTCGATCGCCTACAT
ATACTTTTTTTTTTTTTTTTTTTGTTAGATTGATGTACGTAACTTAAAGTATATGTACCTACTCATTCCT
TAATCTAGGAGGACAACATATATGACTAAGATCTAGTTCTTGGAACTACATGTTTAACAACATTAGTACT
AATTGGGTGACACATGCATATAAATATACAAATGGTTATATCTAAGGATAATAATTGGATCTCTAATTTT
CAAACTAATAGCATTATGGAACGTATGTTAGTGAAAAAAGTACTCTTTAATTTATTATTAACATCAATAT
TAGTCGCCATTTTGTAAAGTCATACGACACATAATTTTTTAAATTACCATCGAACCTAAAAGACATTCTC
GTAGTTCAACGAACGCAAACACACGTATTCACTTGTTTTCTTCTGGCCAGCTATATAGTCTACGCATCGC
ATACGCAAACCATATATAGATCCATCACTCTATATTTACATATATCAATGTATACACAGAGAGCTATATA
TAGAGAATACACAATACATTCTATTCTTGTATACTCTTATTACAAAAAAAAAAGGAGAGAGAGAGAGATA
ACCAATTTCTCTCCCTGAAAATGTGAGACCACGAAGTGGCTCTTCAGTGGACGAAAGGGCCTCGTGATAC
GCCTATTTTTATAGGTTAATGTCATGATAATAATGGTTTCTTAGACGTCAGGTGGCACTTTTCGGGGAAA
TGTGCGCGGAACCCCTATTTGTTTATTTTTCTAAATACATTCAAATATGTATCCGCTCATGAGACAATAA
CCCTGATAAATGCTTCAATAATATTGAAAAAGGAAGAGTATGCGCTCACGCAACTGGTCCAGAACCTTGA
CCGAACGCAGCGGTGGTAACGGCGCAGTGGCGGTTTTCATGGCTTGTTATGACTGTTTTTTTTTGGGGTA
CAGTCTATGCCTCGGGCATCCAAGCAGCAAGCGCGTTACGCCGTGGGTCGATGTTTGATGTTATGGAGCA
GCAACGATGTTACGCAGCAGGGCAGTCGCCCTAAAACAAAGTTAAACATCATGAGGGAAGCGGTGATCGC
CGAAGTATCGACTCAACTATCAGAGGTAGTTGGCGTCATCGAGCGCCATCTCGAACCGACGTTGCTGGCC
GTACATTTGTACGGCTCCGCAGTGGATGGCGGCCTGAAGCCACACAGCGATATTGATTTGCTGGTTACGG
TGACCGTAAGGCTTGATGAAACAACGCGGCGAGCTTTGATCAACGACCTTTTGGAAACTTCGGCTTCCCC
TGGAGAGAGCGAGATTCTCCGCGCTGTAGAAGTCACCATTGTTGTGCACGACGACATCATTCCGTGGCGT
TATCCAGCTAAGCGCGAACTGCAATTTGGAGAATGGCAGCGCAATGACATTCTTGCAGGTATCTTCGAGC
CAGCCACGATCGACATTGATCTGGCTATCTTGCTGACAAAAGCAAGAGAACATAGCGTTGCCTTGGTAGG
TCCAGCGGCGGAGGAACTCTTTGATCCGGTTCCTGAACAGGATCTATTTGAGGCGCTAAATGAAACCTTA
ACGCTATGGAACTCGCCGCCCGACTGGGCTGGCGATGAGCGAAATGTAGTGCTTACGTTGTCCCGCATTT
GGTACAGCGCAGTAACCGGCAAAATCGCGCCGAAGGATGTCGCTGCCGACTGGGCAATGGAGCGCCTGCC
GGCCCAGTATCAGCCCGTCATACTTGAAGCTAGACAGGCTTATCTTGGACAAGAAGAAGATCGCTTGGCC
TCGCGCGCAGATCAGTTGGAAGAATTTGTCCATTACGTAAAAGGCGAGATCACCAAGGTAGTCGGCAAAT
AACTGTCAGACCAAGTTTACTCATATATACTTTAGATTGATTTAAAACTTCATTTTTAATTTAAAAGGAT
CTAGGTGAAGATCCTTTTTGATAATCTCATGACCAAAATCCCTTAACGTGAGTTTTCGTTCCACTGAGCG
TCAGACCCCGTAGAAAAGATCAAAGGATCTTCTTGAGATCCTTTTTTTCTGCGCGTAATCTGCTGCTTGC
AAACAAAAAAACCACCGCTACCAGCGGTGGTTTGTTTGCCGGATCAAGAGCTACCAACTCTTTTTCCGAA
GGTAACTGGCTTCAGCAGAGCGCAGATACCAAATACTGTTCTTCTAGTGTAGCCGTAGTTAGGCCACCAC
TTCAAGAACTCTGTAGCACCGCCTACATACCTCGCTCTGCTAATCCTGTTACCAGTGGCTGCTGCCAGTG
GCGATAAGTCGTGTCTTACCGGGTTGGACTCAAGACGATAGTTACCGGATAAGG
